>Addgene plasmid #32728 | -962 human cyclin D1 promoter AP-1 site mutant pGL3Basic | addgene partial sequence | sequence record 39083 | LucNrev 5'-CCTTATGCAGTTGCTCTCC-3'
TGGCGCCGGGCCTTTCTTTATGTTTTTGGCGTCTTCCATGGTGGCTTTACCAACAGTACCGGAATGCCAA
GCTTATCGATTTCGAACCCCTGGGGAGGGCTGTGGGTCCTGGCTGGGTCCGCGCTCGGCTCTCGCTTCTG
CTGCCCCGCGCTCCCTCGCGCTCTTCTGCCCCTCGCCGGAGCGTGCGGACTCTGCTGCTCGCTGCTACTG
CGCCGACAGCCCTCTGGAGGCTCCAGGACTTTGCAACTTCAACAAAACTCCCCTGTAGTCCGTGTGACGT
TACTGTTGTTAAGCAAAGATCAAAGCCCGGCAGAGAATGGGAGCGGGAGGGGGGCGGGGGCGGGCGCAGG
GGGAGGGGGCGCGGGCGCCAAACGCCGGGAGCAGCGAGGGGCAGAGCCCAAAAGCCATCCCTGAGGCGCC
GCGCCTGCCCTGCGGCGGAGTTGCCCCTGTAGTCCGGTTTTCATAGAAATGCAAATCGCCCCGCTGCAGC
CTTTCTCCCCGCCAGGGAAGAGGGGTGCAGGGGGCCCCGTCCGCCTCGAGTGGGTCCCCCGGGATTTAGG
GGGTGAGGTGGAGGTGGCTCTGCAGTAGGGGACAACTAGGAAGGCCGGCAGGCCACACGCAGCCTGGGGA
GACCACGAGAAGGGGTGACTGGGGCGCGGCGACACCCCATATCCAAGCCGGCAGAATGGGCGCATTTCCA
AGAACGCCACGAGGGCACCCACGGGCGGACAGAC
