>Addgene plasmid #32728 | -962 human cyclin D1 promoter AP-1 site mutant pGL3Basic | addgene partial sequence | sequence record 39802 | RVprimer3 5'-CTAGCAAAATAGGCTGTCCC-3'
TTTCTCTATCGATAGGTACCGAGCTCTTACGCGTGCTAGCCCGAATGGAGATCACTGTTTCTCAGCTTTC
CATTCAGAGGTGTGTTTCTCCCGGTTAAATTGCCGGCACGGGAAGGGAGGGGGTGCAGTTGGGGACCCCC
GCAAGGACCGACTGGTCAAGGTAGGAAGGCAGCCCGAAGAGTCTCCAGGCTAGAAGGACAAGATGAAGGA
AATGCTGGCCACCATCTTGGGCTGCTGCTGGAATTTTCGGGCATTTATTTTATTTTATTTTTTGAGCGAG
CGCATGCTAAGCTGAAATCCCTTTAACTTTTAGGGTTACCCCCTTGGGCATTTGCAACGACGCCCCTGTG
CGCCGGAATGAAACTTGCACAGGGGTTGTGTGCCCGGTCCTCCCCGTCCTTGCATGCTAAATTAGTTCTT
GCAATTTACACGTGTTAATGAAAATGAAAGAAGATGCAGTCGCTGAGATTCTTTGGCCGTCTGTCCGCCC
GTGGGTGCCCTCGTGGCGTTCTTGGAAATGCGCCCATTCTGCCGGCTTGGATATGGGGTGTCGCCGCGCC
CCAGTCACCCCTTCTCGTGGTCTCCCCAGGCTGCGTGTGGCCTGCCGGCCTTCCTAGTTGTCCCCTACTG
CAGAGCCACCTCCACCTCACCCCCTAAATCCCGGGGGACCCACTCGAGGCGGACGGGGCCCCCTGCACCC
