[The description below was written by a language model from this plasmid's Addgene catalogue record.]
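Description:
-962 human cyclin D1 promoter AP-1 site mutant pGL3Basic is a firefly luciferase reporter plasmid built on the Promega pGL3Basic backbone (about 4.8 kb without insert). pGL3Basic carries a luciferase coding sequence but no eukaryotic promoter or enhancer of its own, so reporter expression in transfected cells depends on whatever regulatory DNA is cloned upstream. The plasmid is maintained in E. coli as a high-copy vector under ampicillin selection. No feature table is provided, so other backbone elements are not itemised in the record.

The insert is a roughly 1.1 kb fragment of the human CCND1 (cyclin D1) promoter extending to position -962, placed between the KpnI and HindIII sites of the polylinker, both of which are retained. In this variant the AP-1 binding site at about -947 has been removed. The depositor notes that the actual deletion relative to the wild-type construct is larger than the AP-1 heptamer itself and takes in additional adjacent sequence, which matters when interpreting differences from the parental reporter.

The construct serves as a cis-element mutant for promoter dissection. Comparing its luciferase output with that of the corresponding wild-type -962 CCND1 reporter shows how much the AP-1 site contributes to cyclin D1 transcription. The associated work addressed regulation of cyclin D1 expression by beta-catenin in colon carcinoma cells, so the plasmid is suited to transient transfection assays that separate AP-1-dependent input from other signalling inputs acting on this promoter.
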