Addgene plasmid #32728: -962 human cyclin D1 promoter AP-1 site mutant pGL3Basic
Depositing lab: Frank McCormick. Depositing organization: University of California, San Francisco (UCSF). Publication: Beta-catenin regulates expression of cyclin D1 in colon carcinoma cells. Tetsu O, McCormick F. Nature. 1999 Apr 1;398(6726):422-6. 10.1038/18884 PubMed 10201372.
Backbone
  Vector backbone: pGL3Basic
  Backbone manufacturer: Promega
  Backbone size w/o insert (bp): 4818
  Vector type: Luciferase ; luciferase reporter gene
Growth in bacteria
  Bacterial resistance: Ampicillin, 100 μg/mL
  Growth temperature: 37°C
  Growth strain: DH5alpha
  Copy number: High Copy
Gene/Insert
  Gene/Insert name: CCND1 promoter
  Species: H. sapiens (human)
  Insert size (bp): 1096
  Mutation: -947 AP-1 binding site TGAGTCA deletion
  Entrez Gene: CCND1 (a.k.a. BCL1, D11S287E, PRAD1, U21B31)
  Promoter: -962 CCND1 promoter
  Cloning method: Restriction Enzyme; 5′ cloning site KpnI (not destroyed); 3′ cloning site Hind3 (not destroyed)
  Sequencing primers: 5′ RVprimer3; 3′ GLprimer2
Terms and licenses: Academic/Nonprofit Terms; Industry Terms: Not Available to Industry
Depositor comments: Full deletion from the wild type is GGCTCGAGATCCCCGGGTACTAAAAAAAATGAGTCA.
How to cite: -962 human cyclin D1 promoter AP-1 site mutant pGL3Basic was a gift from Frank McCormick (Addgene plasmid # 32728 ; http://n2t.net/addgene:32728 ; RRID:Addgene_32728)
